Addgene plasmid #121814: KZ801: pMAGIC (L1-R5) hU6::SaCas9 gRNA scaffold; EF1a promoter
Purpose: (Empty Backbone) pMAGIC L1-R5 entry plasmid, contains empty human U6-driven SaCas9 gRNA scaffold and EF1a promoter for 4-component MultiSite Gateway Pro assembly. Protospacer motif can be inserted after BsaI digestion
Depositing lab: Christopher Newgard. Depositing organization: Duke University. Publication: Creation of versatile cloning platforms for transgene expression and dCas9-based epigenome editing. Haldeman JM, Conway AE, Arlotto ME, Slentz DH, Muoio DM, Becker TC, Newgard CB. Nucleic Acids Res. 2018 Dec 27. pii: 5264291. doi: 10.1093/nar/gky1286. PubMed 30590691.
Backbone
  Vector backbone: pDONR221 P1-P5r
  Backbone manufacturer: Invitrogen
  Backbone size (bp): 2606
  Vector type: Synthetic Biology ; pMAGIC Gateway Entry Plasmid
Growth in bacteria
  Bacterial resistance: Kanamycin, 50 μg/mL
  Growth temperature: 37°C
  Growth strain: DH5alpha
  Copy number: High Copy
Gene/Insert
  Gene/Insert name: hU6::SaCas9 gRNA scaffold + EF1a promoter
  Species: Synthetic
  Insert size (bp): 1627
  Cloning method: Gateway Cloning
  Sequencing primers: 5′ M13F; 3′ M13R
Terms and licenses: Academic/Nonprofit Terms; Industry Terms: Not Available to Industry
Depositor comments: Annealed oligonucleotides containing the protospacer motif can be ligated into BsaI digested plasmid. SaCas9 gRNA scaffold derived from PMID: 26721686
How to cite: KZ801: pMAGIC (L1-R5) hU6::SaCas9 gRNA scaffold; EF1a promoter was a gift from Christopher Newgard (Addgene plasmid # 121814 ; http://n2t.net/addgene:121814 ; RRID:Addgene_121814)
