[The description below was written by a language model from this plasmid's Addgene catalogue record and the feature table of its GenBank file.]
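Description:
KZ801: pMAGIC (L1-R5) hU6::SaCas9 gRNA scaffold; EF1a promoter is a 4,233 bp Gateway entry plasmid built on the Invitrogen pDONR221 P1-P5r backbone and belonging to the pMAGIC modular cloning platform. It is an empty-backbone, synthetic-biology construct maintained in E. coli through a high-copy ColE1/pUC-type origin and selected with kanamycin via the aph(3')-Ia (KanR) gene. The rrnB T1 and T2 terminators lie upstream of the recombination cassette, where they insulate it from read-through transcription. M13 forward and reverse primer sites flank the cassette for sequencing.

The roughly 1.6 kb payload sits between attL1 and attR5 sites, which define this plasmid as the first-position module in a four-component MultiSite Gateway Pro LR assembly. It carries two regulatory units in tandem. The first is a human U6 RNA polymerase III promoter followed by a Staphylococcus aureus Cas9 guide RNA scaffold that has no targeting sequence. The scaffold is not separately annotated in the feature table but is described in the record and would occupy the gap between the two promoters. A protospacer is added by digesting with BsaI and ligating annealed oligonucleotides. The second unit is the human EF-1α promoter with its intron A, a strong constitutive Pol II promoter. It is placed at the attR5 end, so after recombination it should drive whatever coding sequence is supplied by the next entry module. A short T7 promoter lies just downstream of it.

After assembly into a destination vector, the final construct expresses a user-defined SaCas9 guide together with an EF1a-driven transgene. The associated publication frames the platform around transgene expression and dCas9-based epigenome editing.
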