LOCUS       Exported 4233 bp ds-DNA circular SYN 13-MAY-2021
DEFINITION  pMAGIC L1-R5 entry plasmid, contains empty human U6-driven SaCas9
            gRNA scaffold and EF1a promoter for 4-component MultiSite Gateway
            Pro assembly. Protospacer motif can be inserted after BsaI
            digestion.
ACCESSION   .
VERSION     .
KEYWORDS    KZ801: pMAGIC (L1-R5) hU6::SaCas9 gRNA scaffold; EF1a promoter
SOURCE      synthetic DNA construct
  ORGANISM  synthetic DNA construct
REFERENCE   1 (bases 1 to 4233)
  AUTHORS   Haldeman JM, Conway AE, Arlotto ME, Slentz DH, Muoio DM, Becker TC,
            Newgard CB
  TITLE     Creation of versatile cloning platforms for transgene expression and
            dCas9-based epigenome editing.
  JOURNAL   Nucleic Acids Res. 2018 Dec 27. pii: 5264291. doi:
            10.1093/nar/gky1286.
  PUBMED    30590691
REFERENCE   2 (bases 1 to 4233)
  AUTHORS   .
  TITLE     Direct Submission
  JOURNAL   Exported May 13, 2021 from SnapGene Server 1.1.58
            http://www.snapgene.com
FEATURES             Location/Qualifiers
     source          1..4233
                     /organism="synthetic DNA construct"
                     /mol_type="other DNA"
     primer_bind     92..109
                     /label=L4440
                     /note="L4440 vector, forward primer"
     terminator      268..295
                     /label=rrnB T2 terminator
                     /note="transcription terminator T2 from the E. coli rrnB
                     gene"
     terminator      387..473
                     /gene="Escherichia coli rrnB"
                     /label=rrnB T1 terminator
                     /note="transcription terminator T1 from the E. coli rrnB
                     gene"
     primer_bind     522..544
                     /label=M13/pUC Forward
                     /note="In lacZ gene"
     primer_bind     536..553
                     /label=M13 Forward
                     /note="In lacZ gene. Also called M13-F20 or M13 (-21)
                     Forward"
     primer_bind     537..553
                     /label=M13 fwd
                     /note="common sequencing primer, one of multiple similar
                     variants"
     protein_bind    569..668
                     /gene="mutant version of attL"
                     /label=attL1
                     /bound_moiety="LR Clonase(TM)"
                     /note="recombination site for the Gateway(R) LR reaction"
     promoter        679..919
                     /label=U6 promoter
                     /note="RNA polymerase III promoter for human U6 snRNA"
     primer_bind     679..699
                     /label=hU6-F
                     /note="Human U6 promoter, forward primer"
     primer_bind     850..869
                     /label=LKO.1 5'
                     /note="Human U6 promoter, forward primer"
     promoter        1069..2247
                     /label=EF-1-alpha promoter
                     /note="strong constitutive promoter for human elongation
                     factor EF-1-alpha"
     intron          1300..2238
                     /label=EF-1-alpha intron A
                     /note="intron upstream of the start codon of human
                     EF-1-alpha"
     primer_bind     2195..2215
                     /label=EF1a-F
                     /note="Human elongation factor-1a promoter, forward primer"
     promoter        2264..2282
                     /label=T7 promoter
                     /note="promoter for bacteriophage T7 RNA polymerase"
     protein_bind    2296..2419
                     /gene="mutant version of attR"
                     /label=attR5
                     /bound_moiety="LR Clonase(TM)"
                     /note="recombination site for the Gateway(R) LR reaction"
     promoter        complement(2475..2493)
                     /label=T7 promoter
                     /note="promoter for bacteriophage T7 RNA polymerase"
     primer_bind     complement(2498..2514)
                     /label=M13 rev
                     /note="common sequencing primer, one of multiple similar
                     variants"
     primer_bind     complement(2498..2514)
                     /label=M13 Reverse
                     /note="In lacZ gene. Also called M13-rev"
     primer_bind     complement(2616..2635)
                     /label=pENTR-R
                     /note="pENTR vectors, reverse primer"
     CDS             2627..3436
                     /codon_start=1
                     /gene="aph(3')-Ia"
                     /product="aminoglycoside phosphotransferase"
                     /label=KanR
                     /note="confers resistance to kanamycin in bacteria or G418
                     (Geneticin(R)) in eukaryotes"
                     /translation="MSHIQRETSRPRLNSNMDADLYGYKWARDNVGQSGATIYRLYGKP
                     DAPELFLKHGKGSVANDVTDEMVRLNWLTEFMPLPTIKHFIRTPDDAWLLTTAIPGKTA
                     FQVLEEYPDSGENIVDALAVFLRRLHSIPVCNCPFNSDRVFRLAQAQSRMNNGLVDASD
                     FDDERNGWPVEQVWKEMHKLLPFSPDSVVTHGDFSLDNLIFDEGKLIGCIDVGRVGIAD
                     RYQDLAILWNCLGEFSPSLQKRLFQKYGIDNPDMNKLQFHLMLDEFF"
     primer_bind     complement(2694..2713)
                     /label=Kan-R
                     /note="Kanamycin resistance gene, reverse primer"
     rep_origin      3583..4171
                     /direction=RIGHT
                     /label=ori
                     /note="high-copy-number ColE1/pMB1/pBR322/pUC origin of
                     replication"
     primer_bind     4072..4091
                     /label=pBR322ori-F
                     /note="pBR322 origin, forward primer"
ORIGIN
        1 ctttcctgcg ttatcccctg attctgtgga taaccgtatt accgcctttg agtgagctga
       61 taccgctcgc cgcagccgaa cgaccgagcg cagcgagtca gtgagcgagg aagcggaaga
      121 gcgcccaata cgcaaaccgc ctctccccgc gcgttggccg attcattaat gcagctggca
      181 cgacaggttt cccgactgga aagcgggcag tgagcgcaac gcaattaata cgcgtaccgc
      241 tagccaggaa gagtttgtag aaacgcaaaa aggccatccg tcaggatggc cttctgctta
      301 gtttgatgcc tggcagttta tggcgggcgt cctgcccgcc accctccggg ccgttgcttc
      361 acaacgttca aatccgctcc cggcggattt gtcctactca ggagagcgtt caccgacaaa
      421 caacagataa aacgaaaggc ccagtcttcc gactgagcct ttcgttttat ttgatgcctg
      481 gcagttccct actctcgcgt taacgctagc atggatgttt tcccagtcac gacgttgtaa
      541 aacgacggcc agtcttaagc tcgggcccca aataatgatt ttattttgac tgatagtgac
      601 ctgttcgttg caacaaattg atgagcaatg cttttttata atgccaactt tgtacaaaaa
      661 agcaggctta tggtacctga gggcctattt cccatgattc cttcatattt gcatatacga
      721 tacaaggctg ttagagagat aattggaatt aatttgactg taaacacaaa gatattagta
      781 caaaatacgt gacgtagaaa gtaataattt cttgggtagt ttgcagtttt aaaattatgt
      841 tttaaaatgg actatcatat gcttaccgta acttgaaagt atttcgattt cttggcttta
      901 tatatcttgt ggaaaggacg aaacaccgga gaccacggca ggtctcagtt taagtactct
      961 gtgctggaaa cagcacagaa tctactaaac aaggcaaaat gccgtgttta tctcgtcaac
     1021 ttgttggcga gatttttgcg gccgctgtac atacgactct agacgtgagg ctccggtgcc
     1081 cgtcagtggg cagagcgcac atcgcccaca gtccccgaga agttgggggg aggggtcggc
     1141 aattgaaccg gtgcctagag aaggtggcgc ggggtaaact gggaaagtga tgtcgtgtac
     1201 tggctccgcc tttttcccga gggtggggga gaaccgtata taagtgcagt agtcgccgtg
     1261 aacgttcttt ttcgcaacgg gtttgccgcc agaacacagg taagtgccgt gtgtggttcc
     1321 cgcgggcctg gcctctttac gggttatggc ccttgcgtgc cttgaattac ttccacctgg
     1381 ctgcagtacg tgattcttga tcccgagctt cgggttggaa gtgggtggga gagttcgagg
     1441 ccttgcgctt aaggagcccc ttcgcctcgt gcttgagttg aggcctggcc tgggcgctgg
     1501 ggccgccgcg tgcgaatctg gtggcacctt cgcgcctgtc tcgctgcttt cgataagtct
     1561 ctagccattt aaaatttttg atgacctgct gcgacgcttt ttttctggca agatagtctt
     1621 gtaaatgcgg gccaagatct gcacactggt atttcggttt ttggggccgc gggcggcgac
     1681 ggggcccgtg cgtcccagcg cacatgttcg gcgaggcggg gcctgcgagc gcggccaccg
     1741 agaatcggac gggggtagtc tcaagctggc cggcctgctc tggtgcctgg cctcgcgccg
     1801 ccgtgtatcg ccccgccctg ggcggcaagg ctggcccggt cggcaccagt tgcgtgagcg
     1861 gaaagatggc cgcttcccgg ccctgctgca gggagctcaa aatggaggac gcggcgctcg
     1921 ggagagcggg cgggtgagtc acccacacaa aggaaaaggg cctttccgtc ctcagccgtc
     1981 gcttcatgtg actccacgga gtaccgggcg ccgtccaggc acctcgatta gttctcgagc
     2041 ttttggagta cgtcgtcttt aggttggggg gaggggtttt atgcgatgga gtttccccac
     2101 actgagtggg tggagactga agttaggcca gcttggcact tgatgtaatt ctccttggaa
     2161 tttgcccttt ttgagtttgg atcttggttc attctcaagc ctcagacagt ggttcaaagt
     2221 ttttttcttc catttcaggt gtcgtgagga attagcttgg tactaatacg actcactata
     2281 gggagacgaa ttccacaact ttgtatacaa aagttgaacg agaaacgtaa aatgatataa
     2341 atatcaatat attaaattag attttgcata aaaaacagac tacataatac tgtaaaacac
     2401 aacatatcca gtcactatga atcaactact tagatggtat tagtgacctg tactgcaggg
     2461 cggccgcgat atcccctata gtgagtcgta ttacatggtc atagctgttt cctggcagct
     2521 ctggcccgtg tctcaaaatc tctgatgtta cattgcacaa gataaaaata tatcatcatg
     2581 aacaataaaa ctgtctgctt acataaacag taatacaagg ggtgttatga gccatattca
     2641 acgggaaacg tcgaggccgc gattaaattc caacatggat gctgatttat atgggtataa
     2701 atgggctcgc gataatgtcg ggcaatcagg tgcgacaatc tatcgcttgt atgggaagcc
     2761 cgatgcgcca gagttgtttc tgaaacatgg caaaggtagc gttgccaatg atgttacaga
     2821 tgagatggtc agactaaact ggctgacgga atttatgcct cttccgacca tcaagcattt
     2881 tatccgtact cctgatgatg catggttact caccactgcg atccccggaa aaacagcatt
     2941 ccaggtatta gaagaatatc ctgattcagg tgaaaatatt gttgatgcgc tggcagtgtt
     3001 cctgcgccgg ttgcattcga ttcctgtttg taattgtcct tttaacagcg atcgcgtatt
     3061 tcgtctcgct caggcgcaat cacgaatgaa taacggtttg gttgatgcga gtgattttga
     3121 tgacgagcgt aatggctggc ctgttgaaca agtctggaaa gaaatgcata aacttttgcc
     3181 attctcaccg gattcagtcg tcactcatgg tgatttctca cttgataacc ttatttttga
     3241 cgaggggaaa ttaataggtt gtattgatgt tggacgagtc ggaatcgcag accgatacca
     3301 ggatcttgcc atcctatgga actgcctcgg tgagttttct ccttcattac agaaacggct
     3361 ttttcaaaaa tatggtattg ataatcctga tatgaataaa ttgcagtttc atttgatgct
     3421 cgatgagttt ttctaatcag aattggttaa ttggttgtaa cactggcaga gcattacgct
     3481 gacttgacgg gacggcgcaa gctcatgacc aaaatccctt aacgtgagtt acgcgtcgtt
     3541 ccactgagcg tcagaccccg tagaaaagat caaaggatct tcttgagatc ctttttttct
     3601 gcgcgtaatc tgctgcttgc aaacaaaaaa accaccgcta ccagcggtgg tttgtttgcc
     3661 ggatcaagag ctaccaactc tttttccgaa ggtaactggc ttcagcagag cgcagatacc
     3721 aaatactgtt cttctagtgt agccgtagtt aggccaccac ttcaagaact ctgtagcacc
     3781 gcctacatac ctcgctctgc taatcctgtt accagtggct gctgccagtg gcgataagtc
     3841 gtgtcttacc gggttggact caagacgata gttaccggat aaggcgcagc ggtcgggctg
     3901 aacggggggt tcgtgcacac agcccagctt ggagcgaacg acctacaccg aactgagata
     3961 cctacagcgt gagctatgag aaagcgccac gcttcccgaa gggagaaagg cggacaggta
     4021 tccggtaagc ggcagggtcg gaacaggaga gcgcacgagg gagcttccag ggggaaacgc
     4081 ctggtatctt tatagtcctg tcgggtttcg ccacctctga cttgagcgtc gatttttgtg
     4141 atgctcgtca ggggggcgga gcctatggaa aaacgccagc aacgcggcct ttttacggtt
     4201 cctggccttt tgctggcctt ttgctcacat gtt
//
